>Addgene plasmid #44939 | pET15b-At 14-3-3 phi | depositor partial sequence | sequence record 62588 | Sequenced using T7 and T7 terminator primers (includes full insert)
ATGGGCAGCAGCCATCATCATCATCATCACAGCAGCGGCCTGGTGCCGCGCGGCAGCCATATGGCGGCAC
CACCAGCATCATCCTCGGCGAGGGAAGAGTTCGTGTACCTCGCAAAGCTCGCAGAGCAAGCGGAACGTTA
CGAAGAAATGGTTGAATTCATGGAAAAAGTCGCTGAAGCCGTTGACAAAGACGAACTCACCGTCGAAGAA
CGTAATCTCCTCTCCGTCGCTTACAAAAACGTAATCGGCGCTCGTCGTGCTTCCTGGAGAATCATCTCTT
CCATTGAACAAAAAGAAGAGAGTCGTGGTAACGATGACCATGTGACCACGATCCGTGATTACAGAAGCAA
GATCGAATCTGAGTTATCGAAAATCTGTGACGGTATTCTTAAGCTTCTTGATACTAGACTTGTTCCTGCT
TCTGCTAATGGAGATTCTAAGGTTTTTTACCTTAAGATGAAGGGAGATTATCATAGGTATTTGGCTGAGT
TTAAGACTGGTCAAGAGAGGAAAGATGCTGCTGAACATACTCTCACCGCTTACAAAGCTGCTCAGGATAT
TGCTAATGCTGAATTGGCTCCAACGCATCCGATTCGTCTTGGTTTGGCTTTGAATTTCTCTGTGTTTTAC
TATGAGATTCTTAATTCTCCAGATCGTGCTTGTAATCTCGCTAAGCAGGCGTTTGATGAAGCCATTGCTG
AGTTAGATACTCTTGGAGAGGAGTCATACAAGGATAGTACCTTGATCATGCAGCTTCTTCGTGACAATCT
TACTCTCTGGACTTCTGACATGCAGGACGAAAGTCCGGAGGAGATTAAAGAAGCAGCAGCACCAAAGCCT
GCTGAAGAACAGAAGGAGATCTAAGTTTGTGGTTTCTTTTTTCAGTATTCTTAAGTTATGCAATTATAAT
TATGTTTCTGCTTGGTGTTTATTTTCTAATCTTTCCTTTGCTATCCCCGAAGCTTCTAAGGCCGTCTAAT
TCTTGTCCTTTGTTTGCTTTTCTCAATCGTGGATGCTACTGGATTTCTGTTTTGTTTTACTTCTTCTCTT
GATTGATTGCATTTCCCGGCTTATGCCTTGTACTTGAAACTCAGTTTTCTCTCTTATTAATGATTTGCCA
TTCACCAAAAAAAAACCCCGAATTCCAGCTGAGCGCCGGTCGCTACCGGTCCGGCTGCTAACAAAGCCCG
AAAGGAAGCGATGTGCTGCGGG
