>Addgene plasmid #44939 | pET15b-At 14-3-3 phi | addgene partial sequence | sequence record 63880 | T7 5'-TAATACGACTCACTATAGGG-3'
ACTTTAAGAAGGAGATATACCATGGGCAGCAGCCATCATCATCATCATCACAGCAGCGGCCTGGTGCCGC
GCGGCAGCCATATGGCGGCACCACCAGCATCATCCTCGGCGAGGGAAGAGTTCGTGTACCTCGCAAAGCT
CGCAGAGCAAGCGGAACGTTACGAAGAAATGGTTGAATTCATGGAAAAAGTCGCTGAAGCCGTTGACAAA
GACGAACTCACCGTCGAAGAACGTAATCTCCTCTCCGTCGCTTACAAAAACGTAATCGGCGCTCGTCGTG
CTTCCTGGAGAATCATCTCTTCCATTGAACAAAAAGAAGAGAGTCGTGGTAACGATGACCATGTGACCAC
GATCCGTGATTACAGAAGCAAGATCGAATCTGAGTTATCGAAAATCTGTGACGGTATTCTTAAGCTTCTT
GATACTAGACTTGTTCCTGCTTCTGCTAATGGAGATTCTAAGGTTTTTTACCTTAAGATGAAGGGAGATT
ATCATAGGTATTTGGCTGAGTTTAAGACTGGTCAAGAGAGGAAAGATGCTGCTGAACATACTCTCACCGC
TTACAAAGCTGCTCAGGATATTGCTAATGCTGAATTGGCTCCAACGCATCCGATTCGTCTTGGTTTGGCT
TTGAATTTCTCTGTGTTTTACTATGAGATTCTTAATTCTCCAGATCGTGCTTGTAATCTCGCTAAGCAGG
CGTTTGATGAAGCCATTGCTGAGTTAGATACTCTTGGAGAGGAGTCATACAAGGATAGTACCTTGATCAT
GCAGCTTCTTCGTGACAATCTTACTCTCTGGACTTCTGACATGCAGGACGAAAGTCCGGAGGAGATTAAA
GAAGCAGCAGCACCAAAGCCTGCTGAA
