[The description below was written by a language model from this plasmid's Addgene catalogue record.]
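Description:
pET15b-At 14-3-3 phi is a bacterial expression plasmid built on the pET15b backbone, carrying the Arabidopsis thaliana 14-3-3 phi coding sequence (also known as GRF4 or GF14 phi, locus AT1G35160). The insert of about 804 bp was placed between the NdeI and BamHI sites of a roughly 5.7 kb backbone, giving a total size of about 6.5 kb; the record does not say whether these sites remain intact. The plasmid is selected with ampicillin and is listed as low copy, and it is maintained in a cloning strain (XL1 Blue) rather than an expression strain. No feature table is provided, so details such as the origin of replication and other backbone elements are not explicitly recorded.

Expression is driven by the T7 promoter, which depends on T7 RNA polymerase; such vectors are therefore normally moved into a host that supplies that polymerase for protein production. Cloning into NdeI places the 14-3-3 open reading frame in frame with the N-terminal His tag encoded by the backbone, yielding a His-tagged fusion suited to immobilised metal affinity purification. The insert is flanked by the T7 promoter and T7 terminator regions, which also serve as the sequencing primer sites.

The construct is intended for producing recombinant Arabidopsis 14-3-3 phi protein in bacteria. The associated publication concerns how exposed loop domains of complexed 14-3-3 proteins contribute to structural diversity and functional specificity among isoforms, which fits the use of the purified protein in biochemical and structural comparisons of plant 14-3-3 family members.
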