Addgene plasmid #44939: pET15b-At 14-3-3 phi
Depositing lab: Robert Ferl. Depositing organization: University of Florida. Publication: Exposed loop domains of complexed 14-3-3 proteins contribute to structural diversity and functional specificity. Sehnke PC, Laughner B, Cardasis H, Powell D, Ferl RJ. Plant Physiol. 2006 Feb;140(2):647-60. Epub 2006 Jan 11. 10.1104/pp.105.073916 PubMed 16407442.
Backbone
  Vector backbone: pET15b
  Backbone size w/o insert (bp): 5700
  Total vector size (bp): 6500
  Vector type: Bacterial Expression
Growth in bacteria
  Bacterial resistance: Ampicillin, 100 μg/mL
  Growth temperature: 37°C
  Growth strain: XL1 Blue
  Copy number: Low Copy
Gene/Insert
  Gene/Insert name: 14-3-3 phi (alt name: GRF4)
  Species: A. thaliana (mustard weed)
  Insert size (bp): 804
  GenBank ID: NM_103213.2
  Entrez Gene: GF14 PHI (a.k.a. AT1G35160, 14-3-3 PROTEIN G-BOX FACTOR14 PHI, 14-3-3PHI, GENERAL REGULATORY FACTOR 4, GF14 protein phi chain, GRF4, T32G9.30, T32G9_30)
  Promoter: T7
  Tag / fusion protein: His tag (N terminal on backbone)
  Cloning method: Restriction Enzyme; 5′ cloning site NdeI (unknown if destroyed); 3′ cloning site BamHI (unknown if destroyed)
  Sequencing primers: 5′ T7; 3′ T7 terminator
Terms and licenses: Academic/Nonprofit Terms; Industry Terms: Not Available to Industry
How to cite: pET15b-At 14-3-3 phi was a gift from Robert Ferl (Addgene plasmid # 44939 ; http://n2t.net/addgene:44939 ; RRID:Addgene_44939)
